>Addgene plasmid #50886 | pcDNA3.1 Flag YFP hNKCC1 W732C (NT506) | depositor full sequence | sequence record 76359 | Full Sequence
GCTAGCCCGGGCACGGCCGCCACCATGGGAGACTACAAAGACCATGACGGTGATTATAAAGATCACGACA
TCGACTACAAGGATGACGATGACAAGGGTGACCCTACCGTCAGCAAGGGCGAGGAGCTGTTCACCGGGGT
GGTGCCCATCCTGGTCGAGCTGGACGGCGACGTAAACGGCCACAAGTTCAGCGTGTCCGGCGAGGGCGAG
GGCGATGCCACCTACGGCAAGCTGACCCTGAAGTTCATCTGCACCACCGGCAAGCTGCCCGTGCCCTGGC
CCACCCTCGTGACCACCTTCGGCTACGGCCTGATGTGCTTCGCCCGCTACCCCGACCACATGAAGCAGCA
CGACTTCTTCAAGTCCGCCATGCCCGAAGGCTACGTCCAGGAGCGCACCATCTTCTTCAAGGACGACGGC
AACTACAAGACCCGCGCCGAGGTGAAGTTCGAGGGCGACACCCTGGTGAACCGCATCGAGCTGAAGGGCA
TCGACTTCAAGGAGGACGGCAACATCCTAGGGCACAAGCTGGAGTACAACTACAACAGCCACAACGTTTA
TATCATGGCCGACAAGCAGAAGAACGGCATCAAGGTGAACTTCAAGATCCGCCACAACATCGAGGACGGC
AGCGTGCAGCTCGCCGACCACTACCAGCAGAACACCCCCATCGGCGACGGCCCCGTGCTGCTGCCCGACA
ACCACTACCTGAGCTACCAGTCCAAACTGAGCAAAGACCCCAACGAGAAGCGCGATCACATGGTCCTGCT
GGAGTTCGTGACCGCCGCCGGGATCACTCTCGGCATGGACGAGCTCTACAAGGGTGACCTGGAGCCGAGG
CCCACGGCTCCTAGCTCCGGCGCGCCAGGCCTCGCCGGAGTCGGCGAAACGCCGAGCGCCGCTGCGCTGG
CCGCAGCCAGGGTGGAACTGCCCGGAACCGCTGTGCCCTCGGTGCCGGAGGATGCTGCGCCCGCGAGCCG
GGACGGGGGCGGGGTCCGCGATGAGGGACCAGCCGCCGCCGGTGACGGCCTGGGCAGACCCTTGGGGCCT
ACCCCGAGCCAGAGCCGTTTCCAGGTGGACCTCGTTTCCGAGAACGCAGGGCGGGCTGCTGCTGCGGCGG
CGGCGGCTGCTGCGGCCGCCGCCGCTGCTGGTGCCGGGGCGGGGGCCAAGCAGACTCCTGCCGACGGGGA
AGCCAGCGGCGAGAGCGAGCCAGCTAAAGGCAGCGAGGAAGCCAAAGGCCGCTTCCGCGTTAACTTCGTA
GATCCTGCTGCCAGCTCGTCCGCAGAAGATAGCCTGTCAGATGCCGCCGGGGTCGGAGTCGATGGACCCA
ACGTGAGCTTCCAGAACGGCGGGGACACGGTACTGAGCGAGGGCAGCAGCCTCCATTCCGGTGGCGGCGG
CGGCTCCGGCCACCACCAGCACTACTATTATGATACCCACACCAACACCTACTATCTGCGCACCTTCGGC
CACAACACAATGGACGCGGTACCCAGGATCGACCACTACCGGCACACAGCCGCGCAGCTCGGCGAGAAGC
TGCTCCGGCCTAGCCTGGCCGAGCTGCATGACGAGCTGGAAAAGGAACCTTTTGAGGATGGCTTTGCAAA
TGGGGAAGAAAGCACTCCAACACGTGATGCTGTGGTCACGTACACGGCCGAAAGTAAAGGAGTCGTGAAG
TTTGGCTGGATCAAGGGTGTACTAGTACGTTGTATGTTAAACATTTGGGGTGTGATGCTTTTCATTCGTC
TCTCATGGATTGTGGGACAAGCTGGAATTGGTCTATCAGTCCTTGTAATAATGATGGCTACTGTTGTGAC
AACTATCACAGGATTGTCCACTAGCGCCATCGCAACTAATGGATTTGTAAGGGGAGGCGGCGCATATTAT
TTAATATCTAGAAGTCTAGGGCCTGAATTTGGTGGTGCCATTGGTCTAATCTTCGCCTTTGCCAACGCTG
TTGCTGTTGCTATGTATGTGGTTGGATTTGCAGAAACCGTGGTGGAGTTGCTGAAAGAACATTCCATTCT
TATGATAGATGAAATCAATGACATCCGGATTATTGGAGCCATTACAGTCGTGATTCTTTTAGGTATCTCA
GTAGCCGGTATGGAGTGGGAAGCAAAAGCTCAGATTGTTCTTTTGGTGATCCTACTTCTTGCTATTGGTG
ATTTCGTCATAGGAACATTTATCCCACTCGAGAGCAAGAAGCCAAAAGGGTTTTTTGGCTATAAATCTGA
AATCTTTAATGAGAACTTTGGCCCCGATTTTCGAGAAGAAGAAACTTTCTTTTCTGTATTTGCCATCTTT
TTTCCTGCTGCAACTGGAATTCTGGCTGGCGCAAATATCTCAGGTGATCTTGCAGATCCTCAGTCAGCCA
TACCCAAAGGAACACTCCTAGCCATTTTAATTACTACATTGGTTTATGTAGGAATTGCCGTGTCTGTAGG
TTCTTGTGTCGTACGCGATGCCACTGGTAATGTTAATGACACTATCGTAACAGAGCTAACAAACTGTACT
AGCGCAGCCTGCAAATTAAACTTTGATTTTTCATCTTGTGAATCCAGTCCTTGTAGCTACGGCCTAATGA
ACAACTTTCAGGTAATGAGTATGGTGTCAGGATTTACACCACTAATTTCCGCGGGCATATTCTCTGCCAC
TCTTTCTAGCGCATTAGCATCCCTAGTGAGTGCTCCCAAGATATTTCAGGCCCTATGTAAAGACAACATC
TACCCCGCTTTCCAGATGTTTGCTAAAGGTTATGGGAAAAATAATGAGCCATTACGTGGCTACATCTTAA
CATTCTTAATTGCACTTGGATTCATCTTAATTGCCGAACTGAATGTTATTGCACCAATTATCTCAAACTT
CTTCCTTGCCAGCTATGCCCTCATCAATTTTTCAGTATTCCATGCTTCACTGGCAAAAAGCCCAGGATGG
CGACCGGCATTTAAATACTACAATATGTGGATCTCACTTCTTGGAGCAATTCTTTGTTGCATAGTAATGT
TCGTCATTAACTGTTGGGCTGCTTTGCTAACCTACGTGATAGTCCTTGGTCTCTATATTTATGTTACCTA
CAAAAAACCCGATGTGAATTGGGGATCCTCTACACAAGCCCTGACTTACCTCAATGCCCTGCAACATAGT
ATTAGGCTTTCTGGCGTGGAGGACCATGTGAAAAACTTTAGGCCACAGTGTCTTGTTATGACAGGAGCGC
CAAACTCACGGCCGGCCTTACTTCATCTTGTTCACGATTTCACAAAAAATGTTGGTTTGATGATCTGTGG
ACACGTACACATGGGACCACGCAGACAAGCCATGAAAGAAATGTCCATCGACCAAGCCAAATATCAGCGC
TGGCTTATTAAGAACAAAATGAAGGCTTTTTATGCACCAGTACATGCAGATGACCTCAGAGAAGGGGCCC
AATACTTGATGCAGGCTGCTGGCCTGGGCCGTATGAAGCCAAACACACTAGTCCTTGGATTTAAGAAAGA
TTGGTTGCAAGCAGATATGAGGGATGTGGATATGTACATAAACTTATTTCACGATGCTTTTGACATACAA
TATGGCGTAGTGGTTATTCGCCTAAAAGAAGGTCTGGATATTAGTCACCTGCAGGGACAAGAAGAATTAT
TGTCATCACAAGAGAAATCTCCTGGCACCAAGGATGTCGTAGTAAGTGTGGAATATAGTAAAAAGTCCGA
TTTAGATACTTCGAAACCCCTCAGTGAAAAACCAATTACCCATAAAGTCGAGGAAGAAGATGGCAAGACT
GCAACTCAACCACTGTTGAAAAAAGAATCCAAAGGCCCTATTGTGCCTTTGAATGTAGCTGACCAAAAGC
TTCTTGAAGCTAGTACACAGTTTCAGAAAAAACAAGGAAAGAATACTATTGATGTCTGGTGGCTTTTTGA
TGACGGAGGTCTGACCTTATTGATACCTTACCTTCTGACGACCAAGAAAAAATGGAAAGACTGTAAGATC
AGAGTATTCATTGGTGGAAAGATAAACAGAATAGACCATGACCGGAGAGCGATGGCTACTTTACTGAGCA
AGTTCAGAATCGATTTTTCTGACATCATGGTTCTAGGAGACATCAATACCAAACCAAAGAAAGAAAACAT
TATAGCTTTCGAGGAAATCATTGAGCCATACAGACTTCACGAAGATGATAAAGAGCAAGATATCGCAGAT
AAAATGAAAGAAGATGAACCCTGGCGAATAACAGATAATGAATTGGAGCTGTATAAGACCAAGACATACC
GGCAGATCAGGTTAAATGAGTTATTAAAGGAACATTCAAGCACAGCTAACATTATTGTGATGAGTTTACC
GGTCGCACGAAAGGGTGCCGTTTCTAGTGCTCTCTACATGGCATGGTTAGAAGCACTATCTAAGGATCTA
CCACCAATCCTACTAGTTCGTGGGAATCATCAGAGTGTCCTTACCTTCTATTCATAATTAATTAAGTTTA
AACCCGCTGATCAGCCTCGACTGTGCCTTCTAGTTGCCAGCCATCTGTTGTTTGCCCCTCCCCCGTGCCT
TCCTTGACCCTGGAAGGTGCCACTCCCACTGTCCTTTCCTAATAAAATGAGGAAATTGCATCGCATTGTC
TGAGTAGGTGTCATTCTATTCTGGGGGGTGGGGTGGGGCAGGACAGCAAGGGGGAGGATTGGGAAGACAA
TAGCAGGCATGCTGGGGATGCGGTGGGCTCTATGGCTTCTGAGGCGGAAAGAACCAGCTGGGGCTCTAGG
GGGTATCCCC
[124 nt withheld, positions 4771-4894]
C
[91 nt withheld, positions 4896-4986]
A
[49 nt withheld, positions 4988-5036]
CCTTTGACGTTGGAGTCCACGTTCTTT
[37 nt withheld, positions 5064-5100]
ACCCTATCTCGGTCTATTCTTTTGATTTATAAGGGATTTTGCCGATTTCGGCCTATTGGTTAAAAAATGA
GCTGATTTAACAAAAATTTAACGCGAATTAATTCTGTGGAATGTGTGTCAGTTAGGGTGTGGAAAGTCCC
CAGGCTCCCCAGCAGGCAGAAGTATGCAAAGCATGCATCTCAATTAGTCAGCAACCAGGTGTGGAAAGTC
CCCAGGCTCCCCAGCAGGCAGAAGTATGCAAAGCATGCATCTCAATTAGTCAGCAACCATAGTCCCGCCC
CTAACTCCGCCCATCCCGCCCCTAACTCCGCCCAGTTCCGCCCATTCTCCGCCCCATGGCTGACTAATTT
TTTTTATTTATGCAGAGGCCGAGGCCGCCTCTGCCTCTGAGCTATTCCAGAAGTAGTGAGGAGGCTTTTT
TGGAGGCCTAGGCTTTTGCAAAAAGCTCCCGGGAGCTTGTATATCCATTTTCGGATCTGATCAAGAGACA
GGATGAGGATCGTTTCGCATGATTGAACAAGATGGATTGCACGCAGGTTCTCCGGCCGCTTGGGTGGAGA
GGCTATTCGGCTATGACTGGGCACAACAGACAATCGGCTGCTCTGATGCCGCCGTGTTCCGGCTGTCAGC
GCAGGGGCGCCCGGTTCTTTTTGTCAAGACCGACCTGTCCGGTGCCCTGAATGAACTGCAGGACGAGGCA
GCGCGGCTATCGTGGCTGGCCACGACGGGCGTTCCTTGCGCAGCTGTGCTCGACGTTGTCACTGAAGCGG
GAAGGGACTGGCTGCTATTGGGCGAAGTGCCGGGGCAGGATCTCCTGTCATCTCACCTTGCTCCTGCCGA
GAAAGTATCCATCATGGCTGATGCAATGCGGCGGCTGCATACGCTTGATCCGGCTACCTGCCCATTCGAC
CACCAAGCGAAACATCGCATCGAGCGAGCACGTACTCGGATGGAAGCCGGTCTTGTCGATCAGGATGATC
TGGACGAAGAGCATCAGGGGCTCGCGCCAGCCGAACTGTTCGCCAGGCTCAAGGCGCGCATGCCCGACGG
CGAGGATCTCGTCGTGACCCATGGCGATGCCTGCTTGCCGAATATCATGGTGGAAAATGGCCGCTTTTCT
GGATTCATCGACTGTGGCCGGCTGGGTGTGGCGGACCGCTATCAGGACATAGCGTTGGCTACCCGTGATA
TTGCTGAAGAGCTTGGCGGCGAATGGGCTGACCGCTTCCTCGTGCTTTACGGTATCGCCGCTCCCGATTC
GCAGCGCATCGCCTTCTATCGCCTTCTTGACGAGTTCTTCTGAGCGGGACTCTGGGGTTCGAAATGACCG
ACCAAGCGACGCCCAACCTGCCATCACGAGATTTCGATTCCACCGCCGCCTTCTATGAAAGGTTGGGCTT
CGGAATCGTTTTCCGGGACGCCGGCTGGATGATCCTCCAGCGCGGGGATCTCATGCTGGAGTTCTTCGCC
CACCCCAACTTGTTTATTGCAGCTTATAATGGTTACAAATAAAGCAATAGCATCACAAATTTCACAAATA
AAGCATTTTTTTCACTGCATTCTAGTTGTGGTTTGTCCAAACTCATCAATGTATCTTATCATGTCTGTAT
ACCGTCGACCTCTAGCTAGAGCTTGGCGTAATCATGGTCATAGCTGTTTCCTGTGTGAAATTGTTATCCG
CTCACAATTCCACACAACATACGAGCCGGAAGCATAAAGTGTAAAGCCTGGGGTGCCTAATGAGTGAGCT
AACTCACATTAATTGCGTTGCGCTCACTGCCCGCTTTCCAGTCGGGAAACCTGTCGTGCCAGCTGCATTA
ATGAATCGGCCAACGCGCGGGGAGAGGCGGTTTGCGTATTGGGCGCTCTTCCGCTTCCTCGCTCACTGAC
TCGCTGCGCTCGGTCGTTCGGCTGCGGCGAGCGGTATCAGCTCACTCAAAGGCGGTAATACGGTTATCCA
CAGAATCAGGGGATAACGCAGGAAAGAACATGTGAGCAAAAGGCCAGCAAAAGGCCAGGAACCGTAAAAA
GGCCGCGTTGCTGGCGTTTTTCCATAGGCTCCGCCCCCCTGACGAGCATCACAAAAATCGACGCTCAAGT
CAGAGGTGGCGAAACCCGACAGGACTATAAAGATACCAGGCGTTTCCCCCTGGAAGCTCCCTCGTGCGCT
CTCCTGTTCCGACCCTGCCGCTTACCGGATACCTGTCCGCCTTTCTCCCTTCGGGAAGCGTGGCGCTTTC
TCATAGCTCACGCTGTAGGTATCTCAGTTCGGTGTAGGTCGTTCGCTCCAAGCTGGGCTGTGTGCACGAA
CCCCCCGTTCAGCCCGACCGCTGCGCCTTATCCGGTAACTATCGTCTTGAGTCCAACCCGGTAAGACACG
ACTTATCGCCACTGGCAGCAGCCACTGGTAACAGGATTAGCAGAGCGAGGTATGTAGGCGGTGCTACAGA
GTTCTTGAAGTGGTGGCCTAACTACGGCTACACTAGAAGAACAGTATTTGGTATCTGCGCTCTGCTGAAG
CCAGTTACCTTCGGAAAAAGAGTTGGTAGCTCTTGATCCGGCAAACAAACCACCGCTGGTAGCGGTTTTT
TTGTTTGCAAGCAGCAGATTACGCGCAGAAAAAAAGGATCTCAAGAAGATCCTTTGATCTTTTCTACGGG
GTCTGACGCTCAGTGGAACGAAAACTCACGTTAAGGGATTTTGGTCATGAGATTATCAAAAAGGATCTTC
ACCTAGATCCTTTTAAATTAAAAATGAAGTTTTAAATCAATCTAAAGTATATATGAGTAAACTTGGTCTG
ACAGTTACCAATGCTTAATCAGTGAGGCACCTATCTCAGCGATCTGTCTATTTCGTTCATCCATAGTTGC
CTGACTCCCCGTCGTGTAGATAACTACGATACGGGAGGGCTTACCATCTGGCCCCAGTGCTGCAATGATA
CCGCGAGACCCACGCTCACCGGCTCCAGATTTATCAGCAATAAACCAGCCAGCCGGAAGGGCCGAGCGCA
GAAGTGGTCCTGCAACTTTATCCGCCTCCATCCAGTCTATTAATTGTTGCCGGGAAGCTAGAGTAAGTAG
TTCGCCAGTTAATAGTTTGCGCAACGTTGTTGCCATTGCTACAGGCATCGTGGTGTCACGCTCGTCGTTT
GGTATGGCTTCATTCAGCTCCGGTTCCCAACGATCAAGGCGAGTTACATGATCCCCCATGTTGTGCAAAA
AAGCGGTTAGCTCCTTCGGTCCTCCGATCGTTGTCAGAAGTAAGTTGGCCGCAGTGTTATCACTCATGGT
TATGGCAGCACTGCATAATTCTCTTACTGTCATGCCATCCGTAAGATGCTTTTCTGTGACTGGTGAGTAC
TCAACCAAGTCATTCTGAGAATAGTGTATGCGGCGACCGAGTTGCTCTTGCCCGGCGTCAATACGGGATA
ATACCGCGCCACATAGCAGAACTTTAAAAGTGCTCATCATTGGAAAACGTTCTTCGGGGCGAAAACTCTC
AAGGATCTTACCGCTGTTGAGATCCAGTTCGATGTAACCCACTCGTGCACCCAACTGATCTTCAGCATCT
TTTACTTTCACCAGCGTTTCTGGGTGAGCAAAAACAGGAAGGCAAAATGCCGCAAAAAAGGGAATAAGGG
CGACACGGAAATGTTGAATACTCATACTCTTCCTTTTTCAATATTATTGAAGCATTTATCAGGGTTATTG
TCTCATGAGCGGATACATATTTGAATGTATTTAGAAAAATAAACAAATAGGGGTTCCGCGCACATTTCCC
CGAAAAGTGCCACCTGACGTCGACGGATCGGGAGATCTCCCGATCCCCTATGGTGCACTCTCAGTACAAT
CTGCTCTGATGCCGCATAGTTAAGCCAGTATCTGCTCCCTGCTTGTGTGTTGGAGGTCGCTGAGTAGTGC
GCGAGCAAAATTTAAGCTACAACAAGGCAAGGCTTGACCGACAATTGCATGAAGAATCTGCTTAGGGTTA
GGCGTTTTGCGCTGCTTCGCGATGTACGGGCCAGATATACGCGTTGACATTGATTATTGACTAGTTATTA
ATAGTAATCAATTACGGGGTCATTAGTTCATAGCCCATATATGGAGTTCCGCGTTACATAACTTACGGTA
AATGGCCCGCCTGGCTGACCGCCCAACGACCCCCGCCCATTGACGTCAATAATGACGTATGTTCCCATAG
TAACGCCAATAGGGACTTTCCATTGACGTCAATGGGTGGAGTATTTACGGTAAACTGCCCACTTGGCAGT
ACATCAAGTGTATCATATGCCAAGTACGCCCCCTATTGACGTCAATGACGGTAAATGGCCCGCCTGGCAT
TATGCCCAGTACATGACCTTATGGGACTTTCCTACTTGGCAGTACATCTACGTATTAGTCATCGCTATTA
CCATGGTGATGCGGTTTTGGCAGTACATCAATGGGCGTGGATAGCGGTTTGACTCACGGGGATTTCCAAG
TCTCCACCCCATTGACGTCAATGGGAGTTTGTTTTGGCACCAAAATCAACGGGACTTTCCAAAATGTCGT
AACAACTCCGCCCCATTGACGCAAATGGGCGGTAGGCGTGTACGGTGGGAGGTCTATATAAGCAGAGCTC
TCTGGCTAACTAGAGAACCCACTGCTTACTGGCTTATCGAAATTAATACGACTCACTATAGGGAGACCCA
AGCTG
Features (pLannotate 1.2.2; 22 found; start..end, strand, type, name):
     31..96      +  CDS            3xFLAG: three tandem FLAG® epitope tags, followed by an enterokinase cleavage site
    109..822     +  CDS            mCitrine: mCitrine is a basic (constitutively fluorescent) yellow fluorescent protein published in 2001, derived from Aequorea victoria.
    829..4464    +  CDS            SLC12A2: S12A2_HUMAN - Also known as NKCC1. Experimental evidence at protein level: Swiss-Prot protein existence level 1. Cation-chloride cotransporter which mediates the electroneutral transport of chloride, potassium and/or sodium ions across the membrane. Plays a vital role in the regulation of ionic balance and cell volume. From Homo sapiens (Human).
   4501..4725    +  polyA_signal   bGH poly(A) signal: bovine growth hormone polyadenylation signal
   4729..4750    +  promoter       SV40 promoter (fragment): SV40 enhancer and early promoter
   4771..5199    +  rep_origin     f1 ori (sequence partly withheld): f1 bacteriophage origin of replication; arrow indicates direction of (+) strand synthesis
   5213..5542    +  promoter       SV40 promoter: SV40 enhancer and early promoter
   5609..6400    +  CDS            neo: KKA2_KLEPN - Also known as kan, nptII. Experimental evidence at protein level: Swiss-Prot protein existence level 1. Resistance to kanamycin, neomycin, paromomycin, ribostamycin, butirosin and gentamicin B. From Klebsiella pneumoniae.
   6424..6582    +  CDS            ble (fragment): BLE_KLEPN - Experimental evidence at protein level: Swiss-Prot protein existence level 1. Binding protein with a strong affinity to the bleomycin family of antibiotics. Binds to CL990; an antimitotic-antibiotic compound. From Klebsiella pneumoniae.
   6577..6698    +  polyA_signal   SV40 poly(A) signal: SV40 polyadenylation signal
   6771..6787    -  protein_bind   lac operator: The lac repressor binds to the lac operator to inhibit transcription in E. coli. This inhibition can be relieved by adding lactose or isopropyl-β-D-thiogalactopyranoside (IPTG). lac repressor encoded by lacI
   6795..6825    -  promoter       lac promoter: promoter for the E. coli lac operon
   6840..6861    -  protein_bind   CAP binding site: CAP binding activates transcription in the presence of cAMP. E. coli catabolite activator protein
   6874..6966    -  CDS            lacI (fragment): lac repressor; lacI; The lac repressor binds to the lac operator to inhibit transcription in E. coli. This inhibition can be relieved by adding lactose or isopropyl-β-D-thiogalactopyranoside (IPTG).
   7149..7734    -  rep_origin     ori: high-copy-number ColE1/pMB1/pBR322/pUC origin of replication
   7905..8765    -  CDS            AmpR: β-lactamase; bla; confers resistance to ampicillin, carbenicillin, and related antibiotics
   8766..8870    -  promoter       AmpR promoter: bla
   8929..8981    -  misc_feature   bom (fragment): basis of mobility region from pBR322
   9136..9515    +  enhancer       CMV enhancer: human cytomegalovirus immediate early enhancer
   9516..9719    +  promoter       CMV promoter: human cytomegalovirus (CMV) immediate early promoter
   9715..9748    +  LTR            5' LTR (truncated) (fragment): truncated 5' long terminal repeat (LTR) from HIV-1
   9764..9782    +  promoter       T7 promoter: promoter for bacteriophage T7 RNA polymerase
