[The description below was written by a language model from this plasmid's Addgene catalogue record and pLannotate feature annotations shown in this document.]
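Description:
pcDNA3.1 Flag YFP hNKCC1 W732C (NT506) is a mammalian expression plasmid of about 9.8 kb built on the pcDNA3.1 neo backbone. It is propagated in E. coli as a high-copy plasmid through its ColE1/pUC-type origin and selected with ampicillin via the β-lactamase gene. An f1 origin is also present. For mammalian cells, an SV40 early promoter drives a neomycin phosphotransferase cassette ending in an SV40 poly(A) signal, allowing G418 selection of stable transfectants.

The payload is a single fusion open reading frame placed between the NheI and PmeI sites, transcribed from the CMV immediate-early enhancer/promoter and terminated by the bovine growth hormone poly(A) signal. A T7 promoter sits just upstream of the insert. The reading frame begins with a 3xFLAG epitope, continues into a yellow fluorescent protein (annotated from the sequence as mCitrine), and then into human NKCC1 (SLC12A2), the electroneutral Na-K-Cl cotransporter involved in ionic balance and cell volume regulation. The NKCC1 cDNA is synthetic, designed with convenient restriction sites to simplify further engineering, and carries a tryptophan-to-cysteine substitution at position 732. The plasmid was derived from the corresponding wild-type construct (NT17).

The N-terminal tags allow immunodetection or affinity capture through FLAG and fluorescence visualisation of expression and localisation through YFP. The record does not state the purpose of the W732C change beyond expressing this mutant in mammalian cells. Short annotations such as the ble, lacI, bom and HIV-1 LTR fragments are partial software matches to backbone sequence, not functional elements.
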