Addgene plasmid #50886: pcDNA3.1 Flag YFP hNKCC1 W732C (NT506)
Purpose: Expresses human NKCC1 W732C mutant with an N-terminal 3xFLAG-YFP tag in mammalian cells. cDNA is synthetic, containing convenient restriction sites.
Depositing lab: Biff Forbush. Depositing organization: Yale University.
Backbone
  Vector backbone: pcDNA 3.1 neo
  Backbone manufacturer: Life Technologies
  Backbone size w/o insert (bp): 5316
  Vector type: Mammalian Expression
  Selectable markers: Neomycin (select with G418)
Growth in bacteria
  Bacterial resistance: Ampicillin, 100 μg/mL
  Growth temperature: 37°C
  Growth strain: DH5alpha
  Copy number: High Copy
Gene/Insert
  Gene/Insert name: human NKCC1 (synthetic) (alt names: Slc12A2 (synthetic); Na-K-Cl cotransporter)
  Species: H. sapiens (human), Synthetic
  Insert size (bp): 4479
  Mutation: W732C in hNKCC1 in NT17
  Entrez Gene: SLC12A2 (a.k.a. BSC, BSC-2, BSC2, CCC1, KILQS, NKCC1, PPP1R141)
  Promoter: CMV
  Tag / fusion protein: 3x Flag (N terminal on insert); YFP (N terminal on insert)
  Cloning method: Restriction Enzyme; 5′ cloning site NheI (not destroyed); 3′ cloning site PmeI (not destroyed)
  Sequencing primers: 5′ CMV-F; 3′ BGH-rev
Terms and licenses: Academic/Nonprofit Terms; Industry Terms: Not Available to Industry
Depositor comments: Plasmid constructed from pcDNA3.1 Flag YFP hNKCC1 WT (NT17). See Addgene plasmid# 49085 (http://www.addgene.org/49085/) for plasmid map of wild-type construct.
How to cite: pcDNA3.1 Flag YFP hNKCC1 W732C (NT506) was a gift from Biff Forbush (Addgene plasmid # 50886 ; http://n2t.net/addgene:50886 ; RRID:Addgene_50886)
