>Addgene plasmid #50886 | pcDNA3.1 Flag YFP hNKCC1 W732C (NT506) | addgene partial sequence | sequence record 78616 | CMV-F 5'-CGCAAATGGGCGGTAGGCGTG-3'
AGCTCTCTGGCTAACTAGAGAACCCACTGCTTACTGGCTTATCGAAATTAATACGACTCACTATAGGGAG
ACCCAAGCTGGCTAGCCCGGGCACGGCCGCCACCATGGGAGACTACAAAGACCATGACGGTGATTATAAA
GATCACGACATCGACTACAAGGATGACGATGACAAGGGTGACCCTACCGTCAGCAAGGGCGAGGAGCTGT
TCACCGGGGTGGTGCCCATCCTGGTCGAGCTGGACGGCGACGTAAACGGCCACAAGTTCAGCGTGTCCGG
CGAGGGCGAGGGCGATGCCACCTACGGCAAGCTGACCCTGAAGTTCATCTGCACCACCGGCAAGCTGCCC
GTGCCCTGGCCCACCCTCGTGACCACCTTCGGCTACGGCCTGATGTGCTTCGCCCGCTACCCCGACCACA
TGAAGCAGCACGACTTCTTCAAGTCCGCCATGCCCGAAGGCTACGTCCAGGAGCGCACCATCTTCTTCAA
GGACGACGGCAACTACAAGACCCGCGCCGAGGTGAAGTTCGAGGGCGACACCCTGGTGAACCGCATCGAG
CTGAAGGGCATCGACTTCAAGGAGGACGGCAACATCCTAGGGCACAAGCTGGAGTACAACTACAACAGCC
ACAACGTTTATATCATGGCCGACAAGCAGAAGAACGGCATCAAGGTGAACTTCAAGATCCGCCACAACAT
CGAGGACGGCAGCGTGCA
