>Addgene plasmid #50886 | pcDNA3.1 Flag YFP hNKCC1 W732C (NT506) | addgene partial sequence | sequence record 79000 | hNKCC1-int-R 5'-ATATTTGGCTTGGTCGATGG-3'
CGTGTCCACAGATCATCAAACCAACATTTTTTGTGAAATCGTGAACAAGATGAAGTAAGGCCGGCCGTGA
GTTTGGCGCTCCTGTCATAACAAGACACTGTGGCCTAAAGTTTTTCACATGGTCCTCCACGCCAGAAAGC
CTAATACTATGTTGCAGGGCATTGAGGTAAGTCAGGGCTTGTGTAGAGGATCCCCAATTCACATCGGGTT
TTTTGTAGGTAACATAAATATAGAGACCAAGGACTATCACGTAGGTTAGCAAAGCAGCCCAACAGTTAAT
GACGAACATTACTATGCAACAAAGAATTGCTCCAAGAAGTGAGATCCACATATTGTAGTATTTAAATGCC
GGTCGCCATCCTGGGCTTTTTGCCAGTGAAGCATGGAATACTGAAAAATTGATGAGGGCATAGCTGGCAA
GGAAGAAGTTTGAGATAATTGGTGCAATAACATTCAGTTCGGCAATTAAGATGAATCCAAGTGCAATTAA
GAATGTTAAGATGTAGCCACGTAATGGCTCATTATTTTTCCCATAACCTTTAGCAAACATCTGGAAAGCG
GGGTAGATGTTGTCTTTACATAGGGCCTGAAATATCTTGGGAGCACTCACTAGGGATGCTAATGCGCTAG
AAAGAGTGGCAGAGAATATGCCCGCGGAAATTAGTGGTGTAAATCCTGACACCATACTCATTACCTGAAA
GTTGTTCATTAGGCCGTAGCTACAAGGACTGGATTCACAAGATGAAAAATCAAAGTTTAATTTGCAGGCT
GCGCTAGTACAGTTTGTTAGCTCTGTTACGATAGTGTCATTAACATTACCAGTGGCATCGCGTACGACAC
AAGAACCTACAGACACGGCAATTCCTACATAAACCAATGTAGTAATTAAA
